Addgene plasmid #241447: pLENTICRISPR V2-mCherry sgmRELA_1
Purpose: Delete mouse Rela
Depositing lab: Richard Possemato. Depositing organization: NYU Grossman School of Medicine.
Backbone
  Vector backbone: pLENTICRISPR V2-mCherry
  Backbone manufacturer: Agata Smogorzewska (Addgene #99154)
  Vector type: Mammalian Expression, CRISPR
  Selectable markers: mCherry
Growth in bacteria
  Bacterial resistance: Ampicillin, 100 μg/mL
  Growth temperature: 37°C
  Growth strain: NEB Stable
  Copy number: High Copy
Gene/Insert
  Gene/Insert name: sgmRELA_1
  gRNA/shRNA sequence: GGTCACCCACAGAGCCAGCCC
  Species: Synthetic
  Entrez Gene: RELA (a.k.a. AIF3BL3, CMCU, NFKB3, p65)
  Cloning method: Restriction Enzyme; 5′ cloning site Unknown (unknown if destroyed)
Terms and licenses: Academic/Nonprofit Terms; Industry Terms: Not Available to Industry
How to cite: pLENTICRISPR V2-mCherry sgmRELA_1 was a gift from Richard Possemato (Addgene plasmid # 241447 ; http://n2t.net/addgene:241447 ; RRID:Addgene_241447)
