[The description below was written by a language model from this plasmid's Addgene catalogue record and pLannotate feature annotations shown in this document.]
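Description:
pLENTICRISPR V2-mCherry sgmRELA_1 is a third-generation-style, self-inactivating HIV-1 lentiviral CRISPR vector built on the pLENTICRISPR V2-mCherry backbone and intended to knock out mouse Rela, which encodes the p65 subunit of NF-κB. It is an all-in-one design, carrying both the guide RNA and the nuclease on a single transfer plasmid of about 13.1 kb. In bacteria it is maintained through a high-copy ColE1/pUC-type origin with ampicillin resistance. The backbone also carries an f1 origin and an SV40/EM7-driven bleomycin/Zeocin resistance cassette that lies outside the LTRs and so is not packaged into virus.

The viral genome is transcribed in packaging cells from a CMV enhancer/promoter fused to a truncated 5' LTR. It includes the Ψ packaging signal, the RRE for Rev-dependent nuclear export, the cPPT/CTS, a WPRE to boost transcript expression, and a ΔU3 3' LTR followed by a bGH polyadenylation signal. Within this frame, a human U6 RNA polymerase III promoter drives the Rela-targeting spacer joined to the Streptococcus pyogenes gRNA scaffold. An EF-1α core promoter drives S. pyogenes Cas9, with mCherry located downstream. The annotation does not identify the linker between Cas9 and mCherry, although their arrangement suggests co-expression from one transcript. mCherry is the only listed marker for mammalian cells, so transduced cells would be identified or sorted by red fluorescence rather than selected with a drug. The record lists the insert as synthetic and links it to the RELA gene entry. The "_1" in the name suggests it may be one of several guides against this gene, but the record does not say so.
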