Features (pLannotate 1.2.2; 33 found; start..end, strand, type, name):
    217..397     +  LTR            5' LTR (truncated): truncated 5' long terminal repeat (LTR) from HIV-1
    444..569     +  misc_feature   HIV-1 Ψ: packaging signal of human immunodeficiency virus type 1
    553..916     +  CDS            HIV-1 gag (fragment): gag protein from human immunodeficiency virus 1; gag
   1062..1295    +  misc_feature   RRE: The Rev response element (RRE) of HIV-1 allows for Rev-dependent mRNA export from the nucleus to the cytoplasm.
   1672..1772    +  CDS            Rev (fragment): human immunodeficiency virus 1 (HIV-1) Rev protein; rev; enhances nuclear export of unspliced and incompletely spliced viral mRNAs
   1822..1939    +  misc_feature   cPPT/CTS: central polypurine tract and central termination sequence of HIV-1
   1990..2230    +  promoter       U6 promoter: RNA polymerase III promoter for human U6 snRNA
   2260..2335    +  misc_RNA       gRNA scaffold: guide RNA scaffold for the Streptococcus pyogenes CRISPR/Cas9 system
   2353..2371    +  CDS            small t antigen (fragment): SV40 (simian virus 40) small t antigen
   2397..2608    +  promoter       EF-1α core promoter: core promoter for human elongation factor EF-1α
   2633..6736    +  CDS            Cas9: Cas9 (Csn1) endonuclease from the Streptococcus pyogenes Type II CRISPR/Cas system generates RNA-guided double strand breaks in DNA
   6874..7581    +  CDS            mCherry: monomeric derivative of DsRed fluorescent protein (Shaner et al., 2004) mammalian codon-optimized
   7598..8186    +  misc_feature   WPRE: woodchuck hepatitis virus posttranscriptional regulatory element
   8237..8256    +  misc_feature   cPPT/CTS (fragment): central polypurine tract and central termination sequence of HIV-1
   8258..8491    +  LTR            3' LTR (ΔU3): self-inactivating 3' long terminal repeat (LTR) from HIV-1
   8523..8747    +  polyA_signal   bGH poly(A) signal: bovine growth hormone polyadenylation signal
   8751..8772    +  promoter       SV40 promoter (fragment): SV40 enhancer and early promoter
   8793..9221    +  rep_origin     f1 ori (sequence partly withheld): f1 bacteriophage origin of replication; arrow indicates direction of (+) strand synthesis
   9235..9564    +  promoter       SV40 promoter: SV40 enhancer and early promoter
   9612..9659    +  promoter       EM7 promoter: synthetic bacterial promoter&nbsp
   9678..10052   +  CDS            BleoR: antibiotic-binding protein; Sh ble from Streptoalloteichus hindustanus; confers resistance to bleomycin, phleomycin, and Zeocin™
  10062..10187   +  CDS            ble (fragment): BLE_KLEPN - Experimental evidence at protein level: Swiss-Prot protein existence level 1. Binding protein with a strong affinity to the bleomycin family of antibiotics. Binds to CL990; an antimitotic-antibiotic compound. From Klebsiella pneumoniae.
  10182..10303   +  polyA_signal   SV40 poly(A) signal: SV40 polyadenylation signal
  10374..10396   -  protein_bind   lac operator (fragment): The lac repressor binds to the lac operator to inhibit transcription in E. coli. This inhibition can be relieved by adding lactose or isopropyl-β-D-thiogalactopyranoside (IPTG). lac repressor encoded by lacI
  10400..10430   -  promoter       lac promoter: promoter for the E. coli lac operon
  10445..10466   -  protein_bind   CAP binding site: CAP binding activates transcription in the presence of cAMP. E. coli catabolite activator protein
  10479..10571   -  CDS            lacI (fragment): lac repressor; lacI; The lac repressor binds to the lac operator to inhibit transcription in E. coli. This inhibition can be relieved by adding lactose or isopropyl-β-D-thiogalactopyranoside (IPTG).
  10754..11342   -  rep_origin     ori: high-copy-number ColE1/pMB1/pBR322/pUC origin of replication
  11513..12373   -  CDS            AmpR: β-lactamase; bla; confers resistance to ampicillin, carbenicillin, and related antibiotics
  12374..12478   -  promoter       AmpR promoter: bla
  12537..12589   -  misc_feature   bom (fragment): basis of mobility region from pBR322
  12744..13123   +  enhancer       CMV enhancer: human cytomegalovirus immediate early enhancer
  13124..199     +  promoter       CMV promoter (across the origin): human cytomegalovirus (CMV) immediate early promoter
>Addgene plasmid #241447 | pLENTICRISPR V2-mCherry sgmRELA_1 | addgene full sequence | sequence record 492093 | Addgene NGS Result
TGATGCGGTTTTGGCAGTACATCAATGGGCGTGGATAGCGGTTTGACTCACGGGGATTTCCAAGTCTCCA
CCCCATTGACGTCAATGGGAGTTTGTTTTGGCACCAAAATCAACGGGACTTTCCAAAATGTCGTAACAAC
TCCGCCCCATTGACGCAAATGGGCGGTAGGCGTGTACGGTGGGAGGTCTATATAAGCAGCGCGTTTTGCC
TGTACTGGGTCTCTCTGGTTAGACCAGATCTGAGCCTGGGAGCTCTCTGGCTAACTAGGGAACCCACTGC
TTAAGCCTCAATAAAGCTTGCCTTGAGTGCTTCAAGTAGTGTGTGCCCGTCTGTTGTGTGACTCTGGTAA
CTAGAGATCCCTCAGACCCTTTTAGTCAGTGTGGAAAATCTCTAGCAGTGGCGCCCGAACAGGGACTTGA
AAGCGAAAGGGAAACCAGAGGAGCTCTCTCGACGCAGGACTCGGCTTGCTGAAGCGCGCACGGCAAGAGG
CGAGGGGCGGCGACTGGTGAGTACGCCAAAAATTTTGACTAGCGGAGGCTAGAAGGAGAGAGATGGGTGC
GAGAGCGTCAGTATTAAGCGGGGGAGAATTAGATCGCGATGGGAAAAAATTCGGTTAAGGCCAGGGGGAA
AGAAAAAATATAAATTAAAACATATAGTATGGGCAAGCAGGGAGCTAGAACGATTCGCAGTTAATCCTGG
CCTGTTAGAAACATCAGAAGGCTGTAGACAAATACTGGGACAGCTACAACCATCCCTTCAGACAGGATCA
GAAGAACTTAGATCATTATATAATACAGTAGCAACCCTCTATTGTGTGCATCAAAGGATAGAGATAAAAG
ACACCAAGGAAGCTTTAGACAAGATAGAGGAAGAGCAAAACAAAAGTAAGACCACCGCACAGCAAGCGGC
CGCTGATCTTCAGACCTGGAGGAGGAGATATGAGGGACAATTGGAGAAGTGAATTATATAAATATAAAGT
AGTAAAAATTGAACCATTAGGAGTAGCACCCACCAAGGCAAAGAGAAGAGTGGTGCAGAGAGAAAAAAGA
GCAGTGGGAATAGGAGCTTTGTTCCTTGGGTTCTTGGGAGCAGCAGGAAGCACTATGGGCGCAGCGTCAA
TGACGCTGACGGTACAGGCCAGACAATTATTGTCTGGTATAGTGCAGCAGCAGAACAATTTGCTGAGGGC
TATTGAGGCGCAACAGCATCTGTTGCAACTCACAGTCTGGGGCATCAAGCAGCTCCAGGCAAGAATCCTG
GCTGTGGAAAGATACCTAAAGGATCAACAGCTCCTGGGGATTTGGGGTTGCTCTGGAAAACTCATTTGCA
CCACTGCTGTGCCTTGGAATGCTAGTTGGAGTAATAAATCTCTGGAACAGATTTGGAATCACACGACCTG
GATGGAGTGGGACAGAGAAATTAACAATTACACAAGCTTAATACACTCCTTAATTGAAGAATCGCAAAAC
CAGCAAGAAAAGAATGAACAAGAATTATTGGAATTAGATAAATGGGCAAGTTTGTGGAATTGGTTTAACA
TAACAAATTGGCTGTGGTATATAAAATTATTCATAATGATAGTAGGAGGCTTGGTAGGTTTAAGAATAGT
TTTTGCTGTACTTTCTATAGTGAATAGAGTTAGGCAGGGATATTCACCATTATCGTTTCAGACCCACCTC
CCAACCCCGAGGGGACCCGACAGGCCCGAAGGAATAGAAGAAGAAGGTGGAGAGAGAGACAGAGACAGAT
CCATTCGATTAGTGAACGGATCGGCACTGCGTGCGCCAATTCTGCAGACAAATGGCAGTATTCATCCACA
ATTTTAAAAGAAAAGGGGGGATTGGGGGGTACAGTGCAGGGGAAAGAATAGTAGACATAATAGCAACAGA
CATACAAACTAAAGAATTACAAAAACAAATTACAAAAATTCAAAATTTTCGGGTTTATTACAGGGACAGC
AGAGATCCAGTTTGGTTAATTAAGGTACCGAGGGCCTATTTCCCATGATTCCTTCATATTTGCATATACG
ATACAAGGCTGTTAGAGAGATAATTAGAATTAATTTGACTGTAAACACAAAGATATTAGTACAAAATACG
TGACGTAGAAAGTAATAATTTCTTGGGTAGTTTGCAGTTTTAAAATTATGTTTTAAAATGGACTATCATA
TGCTTACCGTAACTTGAAAGTATTTCGATTTCTTGGCTTTATATATCTTGTGGAAAGGACGAAACACCGG
TCACCCACAGAGCCAGCCCGTTTTAGAGCTAGAAATAGCAAGTTAAAATAAGGCTAGTCCGTTATCAACT
TGAAAAAGTGGCACCGAGTCGGTGCTTTTTTGAATTCGCTAGCTAGGTCTTGAAAGGAGTGGGAATTGGC
TCCGGTGCCCGTCAGTGGGCAGAGCGCACATCGCCCACAGTCCCCGAGAAGTTGGGGGGAGGGGTCGGCA
ATTGATCCGGTGCCTAGAGAAGGTGGCGCGGGGTAAACTGGGAAAGTGATGTCGTGTACTGGCTCCGCCT
TTTTCCCGAGGGTGGGGGAGAACCGTATATAAGTGCAGTAGTCGCCGTGAACGTTCTTTTTCGCAACGGG
TTTGCCGCCAGAACACAGGACCGGTTCTAGAGCGCTGCCACCATGGACAAGAAGTACAGCATCGGCCTGG
ACATCGGCACCAACTCTGTGGGCTGGGCCGTGATCACCGACGAGTACAAGGTGCCCAGCAAGAAATTCAA
GGTGCTGGGCAACACCGACCGGCACAGCATCAAGAAGAACCTGATCGGAGCCCTGCTGTTCGACAGCGGC
GAAACAGCCGAGGCCACCCGGCTGAAGAGAACCGCCAGAAGAAGATACACCAGACGGAAGAACCGGATCT
GCTATCTGCAAGAGATCTTCAGCAACGAGATGGCCAAGGTGGACGACAGCTTCTTCCACAGACTGGAAGA
GTCCTTCCTGGTGGAAGAGGATAAGAAGCACGAGCGGCACCCCATCTTCGGCAACATCGTGGACGAGGTG
GCCTACCACGAGAAGTACCCCACCATCTACCACCTGAGAAAGAAACTGGTGGACAGCACCGACAAGGCCG
ACCTGCGGCTGATCTATCTGGCCCTGGCCCACATGATCAAGTTCCGGGGCCACTTCCTGATCGAGGGCGA
CCTGAACCCCGACAACAGCGACGTGGACAAGCTGTTCATCCAGCTGGTGCAGACCTACAACCAGCTGTTC
GAGGAAAACCCCATCAACGCCAGCGGCGTGGACGCCAAGGCCATCCTGTCTGCCAGACTGAGCAAGAGCA
GACGGCTGGAAAATCTGATCGCCCAGCTGCCCGGCGAGAAGAAGAATGGCCTGTTCGGAAACCTGATTGC
CCTGAGCCTGGGCCTGACCCCCAACTTCAAGAGCAACTTCGACCTGGCCGAGGATGCCAAACTGCAGCTG
AGCAAGGACACCTACGACGACGACCTGGACAACCTGCTGGCCCAGATCGGCGACCAGTACGCCGACCTGT
TTCTGGCCGCCAAGAACCTGTCCGACGCCATCCTGCTGAGCGACATCCTGAGAGTGAACACCGAGATCAC
CAAGGCCCCCCTGAGCGCCTCTATGATCAAGAGATACGACGAGCACCACCAGGACCTGACCCTGCTGAAA
GCTCTCGTGCGGCAGCAGCTGCCTGAGAAGTACAAAGAGATTTTCTTCGACCAGAGCAAGAACGGCTACG
CCGGCTACATTGACGGCGGAGCCAGCCAGGAAGAGTTCTACAAGTTCATCAAGCCCATCCTGGAAAAGAT
GGACGGCACCGAGGAACTGCTCGTGAAGCTGAACAGAGAGGACCTGCTGCGGAAGCAGCGGACCTTCGAC
AACGGCAGCATCCCCCACCAGATCCACCTGGGAGAGCTGCACGCCATTCTGCGGCGGCAGGAAGATTTTT
ACCCATTCCTGAAGGACAACCGGGAAAAGATCGAGAAGATCCTGACCTTCCGCATCCCCTACTACGTGGG
CCCTCTGGCCAGGGGAAACAGCAGATTCGCCTGGATGACCAGAAAGAGCGAGGAAACCATCACCCCCTGG
AACTTCGAGGAAGTGGTGGACAAGGGCGCTTCCGCCCAGAGCTTCATCGAGCGGATGACCAACTTCGATA
AGAACCTGCCCAACGAGAAGGTGCTGCCCAAGCACAGCCTGCTGTACGAGTACTTCACCGTGTATAACGA
GCTGACCAAAGTGAAATACGTGACCGAGGGAATGAGAAAGCCCGCCTTCCTGAGCGGCGAGCAGAAAAAG
GCCATCGTGGACCTGCTGTTCAAGACCAACCGGAAAGTGACCGTGAAGCAGCTGAAAGAGGACTACTTCA
AGAAAATCGAGTGCTTCGACTCCGTGGAAATCTCCGGCGTGGAAGATCGGTTCAACGCCTCCCTGGGCAC
ATACCACGATCTGCTGAAAATTATCAAGGACAAGGACTTCCTGGACAATGAGGAAAACGAGGACATTCTG
GAAGATATCGTGCTGACCCTGACACTGTTTGAGGACAGAGAGATGATCGAGGAACGGCTGAAAACCTATG
CCCACCTGTTCGACGACAAAGTGATGAAGCAGCTGAAGCGGCGGAGATACACCGGCTGGGGCAGGCTGAG
CCGGAAGCTGATCAACGGCATCCGGGACAAGCAGTCCGGCAAGACAATCCTGGATTTCCTGAAGTCCGAC
GGCTTCGCCAACAGAAACTTCATGCAGCTGATCCACGACGACAGCCTGACCTTTAAAGAGGACATCCAGA
AAGCCCAGGTGTCCGGCCAGGGCGATAGCCTGCACGAGCACATTGCCAATCTGGCCGGCAGCCCCGCCAT
TAAGAAGGGCATCCTGCAGACAGTGAAGGTGGTGGACGAGCTCGTGAAAGTGATGGGCCGGCACAAGCCC
GAGAACATCGTGATCGAAATGGCCAGAGAGAACCAGACCACCCAGAAGGGACAGAAGAACAGCCGCGAGA
GAATGAAGCGGATCGAAGAGGGCATCAAAGAGCTGGGCAGCCAGATCCTGAAAGAACACCCCGTGGAAAA
CACCCAGCTGCAGAACGAGAAGCTGTACCTGTACTACCTGCAGAATGGGCGGGATATGTACGTGGACCAG
GAACTGGACATCAACCGGCTGTCCGACTACGATGTGGACCATATCGTGCCTCAGAGCTTTCTGAAGGACG
ACTCCATCGACAACAAGGTGCTGACCAGAAGCGACAAGAACCGGGGCAAGAGCGACAACGTGCCCTCCGA
AGAGGTCGTGAAGAAGATGAAGAACTACTGGCGGCAGCTGCTGAACGCCAAGCTGATTACCCAGAGAAAG
TTCGACAATCTGACCAAGGCCGAGAGAGGCGGCCTGAGCGAACTGGATAAGGCCGGCTTCATCAAGAGAC
AGCTGGTGGAAACCCGGCAGATCACAAAGCACGTGGCACAGATCCTGGACTCCCGGATGAACACTAAGTA
CGACGAGAATGACAAGCTGATCCGGGAAGTGAAAGTGATCACCCTGAAGTCCAAGCTGGTGTCCGATTTC
CGGAAGGATTTCCAGTTTTACAAAGTGCGCGAGATCAACAACTACCACCACGCCCACGACGCCTACCTGA
ACGCCGTCGTGGGAACCGCCCTGATCAAAAAGTACCCTAAGCTGGAAAGCGAGTTCGTGTACGGCGACTA
CAAGGTGTACGACGTGCGGAAGATGATCGCCAAGAGCGAGCAGGAAATCGGCAAGGCTACCGCCAAGTAC
TTCTTCTACAGCAACATCATGAACTTTTTCAAGACCGAGATTACCCTGGCCAACGGCGAGATCCGGAAGC
GGCCTCTGATCGAGACAAACGGCGAAACCGGGGAGATCGTGTGGGATAAGGGCCGGGATTTTGCCACCGT
GCGGAAAGTGCTGAGCATGCCCCAAGTGAATATCGTGAAAAAGACCGAGGTGCAGACAGGCGGCTTCAGC
AAAGAGTCTATCCTGCCCAAGAGGAACAGCGATAAGCTGATCGCCAGAAAGAAGGACTGGGACCCTAAGA
AGTACGGCGGCTTCGACAGCCCCACCGTGGCCTATTCTGTGCTGGTGGTGGCCAAAGTGGAAAAGGGCAA
GTCCAAGAAACTGAAGAGTGTGAAAGAGCTGCTGGGGATCACCATCATGGAAAGAAGCAGCTTCGAGAAG
AATCCCATCGACTTTCTGGAAGCCAAGGGCTACAAAGAAGTGAAAAAGGACCTGATCATCAAGCTGCCTA
AGTACTCCCTGTTCGAGCTGGAAAACGGCCGGAAGAGAATGCTGGCCTCTGCCGGCGAACTGCAGAAGGG
AAACGAACTGGCCCTGCCCTCCAAATATGTGAACTTCCTGTACCTGGCCAGCCACTATGAGAAGCTGAAG
GGCTCCCCCGAGGATAATGAGCAGAAACAGCTGTTTGTGGAACAGCACAAGCACTACCTGGACGAGATCA
TCGAGCAGATCAGCGAGTTCTCCAAGAGAGTGATCCTGGCCGACGCTAATCTGGACAAAGTGCTGTCCGC
CTACAACAAGCACCGGGATAAGCCCATCAGAGAGCAGGCCGAGAATATCATCCACCTGTTTACCCTGACC
AATCTGGGAGCCCCTGCCGCCTTCAAGTACTTTGACACCACCATCGACCGGAAGAGGTACACCAGCACCA
AAGAGGTGCTGGACGCCACCCTGATCCACCAGAGCATCACCGGCCTGTACGAGACACGGATCGACCTGTC
TCAGCTGGGAGGCGACAAGCGACCTGCCGCCACAAAGAAGGCTGGACAGGCTAAGAAGAAGAAAGATTAC
AAAGACGATGACGATAAGGGATCCGGCGCAACAAACTTCTCTCTGCTGAAACAAGCCGGAGATGTCGAAG
AGAATCCTGGACCGGTGAGCAAGGGCGAGGAGGATAACATGGCCATCATCAAGGAGTTCATGCGCTTCAA
GGTGCACATGGAGGGCTCCGTGAACGGCCACGAGTTCGAGATCGAGGGCGAGGGCGAGGGCCGCCCCTAC
GAGGGCACCCAGACCGCCAAGCTGAAGGTGACCAAGGGTGGCCCCCTGCCCTTCGCCTGGGACATCCTGT
CCCCTCAGTTCATGTACGGCTCCAAGGCCTACGTGAAGCACCCCGCCGACATCCCCGACTACTTGAAGCT
GTCCTTCCCCGAGGGCTTCAAGTGGGAGCGCGTGATGAACTTCGAGGACGGCGGCGTGGTGACCGTGACC
CAGGACTCCTCCCTGCAGGACGGCGAGTTCATCTACAAGGTGAAGCTGCGCGGCACCAACTTCCCCTCCG
ACGGCCCCGTAATGCAGAAGAAGACCATGGGCTGGGAGGCCTCCTCCGAGCGGATGTACCCCGAGGACGG
CGCCCTGAAGGGCGAGATCAAGCAGAGGCTGAAGCTGAAGGACGGCGGCCACTACGACGCTGAGGTCAAG
ACCACCTACAAGGCCAAGAAGCCCGTGCAGCTGCCCGGCGCCTACAACGTCAACATCAAGTTGGACATCA
CCTCCCACAACGAGGACTACACCATCGTGGAACAGTACGAACGCGCCGAGGGCCGCCACTCCACCGGCGG
CATGGACGAGCTGTACAAGTAAACGCGTTAAGTCGACAATCAACCTCTGGATTACAAAATTTGTGAAAGA
TTGACTGGTATTCTTAACTATGTTGCTCCTTTTACGCTATGTGGATACGCTGCTTTAATGCCTTTGTATC
ATGCTATTGCTTCCCGTATGGCTTTCATTTTCTCCTCCTTGTATAAATCCTGGTTGCTGTCTCTTTATGA
GGAGTTGTGGCCCGTTGTCAGGCAACGTGGCGTGGTGTGCACTGTGTTTGCTGACGCAACCCCCACTGGT
TGGGGCATTGCCACCACCTGTCAGCTCCTTTCCGGGACTTTCGCTTTCCCCCTCCCTATTGCCACGGCGG
AACTCATCGCCGCCTGCCTTGCCCGCTGCTGGACAGGGGCTCGGCTGTTGGGCACTGACAATTCCGTGGT
GTTGTCGGGGAAATCATCGTCCTTTCCTTGGCTGCTCGCCTGTGTTGCCACCTGGATTCTGCGCGGGACG
TCCTTCTGCTACGTCCCTTCGGCCCTCAATCCAGCGGACCTTCCTTCCCGCGGCCTGCTGCCGGCTCTGC
GGCCTCTTCCGCGTCTTCGCCTTCGCCCTCAGACGAGTCGGATCTCCCTTTGGGCCGCCTCCCCGCGTCG
ACTTTAAGACCAATGACTTACAAGGCAGCTGTAGATCTTAGCCACTTTTTAAAAGAAAAGGGGGGACTGG
AAGGGCTAATTCACTCCCAACGAAGACAAGATCTGCTTTTTGCTTGTACTGGGTCTCTCTGGTTAGACCA
GATCTGAGCCTGGGAGCTCTCTGGCTAACTAGGGAACCCACTGCTTAAGCCTCAATAAAGCTTGCCTTGA
GTGCTTCAAGTAGTGTGTGCCCGTCTGTTGTGTGACTCTGGTAACTAGAGATCCCTCAGACCCTTTTAGT
CAGTGTGGAAAATCTCTAGCAGGGCCCGTTTAAACCCGCTGATCAGCCTCGACTGTGCCTTCTAGTTGCC
AGCCATCTGTTGTTTGCCCCTCCCCCGTGCCTTCCTTGACCCTGGAAGGTGCCACTCCCACTGTCCTTTC
CTAATAAAATGAGGAAATTGCATCGCATTGTCTGAGTAGGTGTCATTCTATTCTGGGGGGTGGGGTGGGG
CAGGACAGCAAGGGGGAGGATTGGGAAGACAATAGCAGGCATGCTGGGGATGCGGTGGGCTCTATGGCTT
CTGAGGCGGAAAGAACCAGCTGGGGCTCTAGGGGGTATCCCC
[124 nt withheld, positions 8793-8916]
C
[91 nt withheld, positions 8918-9008]
A
[49 nt withheld, positions 9010-9058]
CCTTTGACGTTGGAGTCCACGTTCTTT
[37 nt withheld, positions 9086-9122]
ACCCTATCTCGGTCTATTCTTTTGATTTATAAGGGATTTTGCCGATTTCGGCCTATTGGTTAAAAAATGA
GCTGATTTAACAAAAATTTAACGCGAATTAATTCTGTGGAATGTGTGTCAGTTAGGGTGTGGAAAGTCCC
CAGGCTCCCCAGCAGGCAGAAGTATGCAAAGCATGCATCTCAATTAGTCAGCAACCAGGTGTGGAAAGTC
CCCAGGCTCCCCAGCAGGCAGAAGTATGCAAAGCATGCATCTCAATTAGTCAGCAACCATAGTCCCGCCC
CTAACTCCGCCCATCCCGCCCCTAACTCCGCCCAGTTCCGCCCATTCTCCGCCCCATGGCTGACTAATTT
TTTTTATTTATGCAGAGGCCGAGGCCGCCTCTGCCTCTGAGCTATTCCAGAAGTAGTGAGGAGGCTTTTT
TGGAGGCCTAGGCTTTTGCAAAAAGCTCCCGGGAGCTTGTATATCCATTTTCGGATCTGATCAGCACGTG
TTGACAATTAATCATCGGCATAGTATATCGGCATAGTATAATACGACAAGGTGAGGAACTAAACCATGGC
CAAGTTGACCAGTGCCGTTCCGGTGCTCACCGCGCGCGACGTCGCCGGAGCGGTCGAGTTCTGGACCGAC
CGGCTCGGGTTCTCCCGGGACTTCGTGGAGGACGACTTCGCCGGTGTGGTCCGGGACGACGTGACCCTGT
TCATCAGCGCGGTCCAGGACCAGGTGGTGCCGGACAACACCCTGGCCTGGGTGTGGGTGCGCGGCCTGGA
CGAGCTGTACGCCGAGTGGTCGGAGGTCGTGTCCACGAACTTCCGGGACGCCTCCGGGCCGGCCATGACC
GAGATCGGCGAGCAGCCGTGGGGGCGGGAGTTCGCCCTGCGCGACCCGGCCGGCAACTGCGTGCACTTCG
TGGCCGAGGAGCAGGACTGACACGTGCTACGAGATTTCGATTCCACCGCCGCCTTCTATGAAAGGTTGGG
CTTCGGAATCGTTTTCCGGGACGCCGGCTGGATGATCCTCCAGCGCGGGGATCTCATGCTGGAGTTCTTC
GCCCACCCCAACTTGTTTATTGCAGCTTATAATGGTTACAAATAAAGCAATAGCATCACAAATTTCACAA
ATAAAGCATTTTTTTCACTGCATTCTAGTTGTGGTTTGTCCAAACTCATCAATGTATCTTATCATGTCTG
TATACCGTCGACCTCTAGCTAGAGCTTGGCGTAATCATGGTCATAGCTGTTTCCTGTGTGAAATTGTTAT
CCGCTCACAATTCCACACAACATACGAGCCGGAAGCATAAAGTGTAAAGCCTGGGGTGCCTAATGAGTGA
GCTAACTCACATTAATTGCGTTGCGCTCACTGCCCGCTTTCCAGTCGGGAAACCTGTCGTGCCAGCTGCA
TTAATGAATCGGCCAACGCGCGGGGAGAGGCGGTTTGCGTATTGGGCGCTCTTCCGCTTCCTCGCTCACT
GACTCGCTGCGCTCGGTCGTTCGGCTGCGGCGAGCGGTATCAGCTCACTCAAAGGCGGTAATACGGTTAT
CCACAGAATCAGGGGATAACGCAGGAAAGAACATGTGAGCAAAAGGCCAGCAAAAGGCCAGGAACCGTAA
AAAGGCCGCGTTGCTGGCGTTTTTCCATAGGCTCCGCCCCCCTGACGAGCATCACAAAAATCGACGCTCA
AGTCAGAGGTGGCGAAACCCGACAGGACTATAAAGATACCAGGCGTTTCCCCCTGGAAGCTCCCTCGTGC
GCTCTCCTGTTCCGACCCTGCCGCTTACCGGATACCTGTCCGCCTTTCTCCCTTCGGGAAGCGTGGCGCT
TTCTCATAGCTCACGCTGTAGGTATCTCAGTTCGGTGTAGGTCGTTCGCTCCAAGCTGGGCTGTGTGCAC
GAACCCCCCGTTCAGCCCGACCGCTGCGCCTTATCCGGTAACTATCGTCTTGAGTCCAACCCGGTAAGAC
ACGACTTATCGCCACTGGCAGCAGCCACTGGTAACAGGATTAGCAGAGCGAGGTATGTAGGCGGTGCTAC
AGAGTTCTTGAAGTGGTGGCCTAACTACGGCTACACTAGAAGAACAGTATTTGGTATCTGCGCTCTGCTG
AAGCCAGTTACCTTCGGAAAAAGAGTTGGTAGCTCTTGATCCGGCAAACAAACCACCGCTGGTAGCGGTG
GTTTTTTTGTTTGCAAGCAGCAGATTACGCGCAGAAAAAAAGGATCTCAAGAAGATCCTTTGATCTTTTC
TACGGGGTCTGACGCTCAGTGGAACGAAAACTCACGTTAAGGGATTTTGGTCATGAGATTATCAAAAAGG
ATCTTCACCTAGATCCTTTTAAATTAAAAATGAAGTTTTAAATCAATCTAAAGTATATATGAGTAAACTT
GGTCTGACAGTTACCAATGCTTAATCAGTGAGGCACCTATCTCAGCGATCTGTCTATTTCGTTCATCCAT
AGTTGCCTGACTCCCCGTCGTGTAGATAACTACGATACGGGAGGGCTTACCATCTGGCCCCAGTGCTGCA
ATGATACCGCGAGACCCACGCTCACCGGCTCCAGATTTATCAGCAATAAACCAGCCAGCCGGAAGGGCCG
AGCGCAGAAGTGGTCCTGCAACTTTATCCGCCTCCATCCAGTCTATTAATTGTTGCCGGGAAGCTAGAGT
AAGTAGTTCGCCAGTTAATAGTTTGCGCAACGTTGTTGCCATTGCTACAGGCATCGTGGTGTCACGCTCG
TCGTTTGGTATGGCTTCATTCAGCTCCGGTTCCCAACGATCAAGGCGAGTTACATGATCCCCCATGTTGT
GCAAAAAAGCGGTTAGCTCCTTCGGTCCTCCGATCGTTGTCAGAAGTAAGTTGGCCGCAGTGTTATCACT
CATGGTTATGGCAGCACTGCATAATTCTCTTACTGTCATGCCATCCGTAAGATGCTTTTCTGTGACTGGT
GAGTACTCAACCAAGTCATTCTGAGAATAGTGTATGCGGCGACCGAGTTGCTCTTGCCCGGCGTCAATAC
GGGATAATACCGCGCCACATAGCAGAACTTTAAAAGTGCTCATCATTGGAAAACGTTCTTCGGGGCGAAA
ACTCTCAAGGATCTTACCGCTGTTGAGATCCAGTTCGATGTAACCCACTCGTGCACCCAACTGATCTTCA
GCATCTTTTACTTTCACCAGCGTTTCTGGGTGAGCAAAAACAGGAAGGCAAAATGCCGCAAAAAAGGGAA
TAAGGGCGACACGGAAATGTTGAATACTCATACTCTTCCTTTTTCAATATTATTGAAGCATTTATCAGGG
TTATTGTCTCATGAGCGGATACATATTTGAATGTATTTAGAAAAATAAACAAATAGGGGTTCCGCGCACA
TTTCCCCGAAAAGTGCCACCTGACGTCGACGGATCGGGAGATCTCCCGATCCCCTATGGTGCACTCTCAG
TACAATCTGCTCTGATGCCGCATAGTTAAGCCAGTATCTGCTCCCTGCTTGTGTGTTGGAGGTCGCTGAG
TAGTGCGCGAGCAAAATTTAAGCTACAACAAGGCAAGGCTTGACCGACAATTGCATGAAGAATCTGCTTA
GGGTTAGGCGTTTTGCGCTGCTTCGCGATGTACGGGCCAGATATACGCGTTGACATTGATTATTGACTAG
TTATTAATAGTAATCAATTACGGGGTCATTAGTTCATAGCCCATATATGGAGTTCCGCGTTACATAACTT
ACGGTAAATGGCCCGCCTGGCTGACCGCCCAACGACCCCCGCCCATTGACGTCAATAATGACGTATGTTC
CCATAGTAACGCCAATAGGGACTTTCCATTGACGTCAATGGGTGGAGTATTTACGGTAAACTGCCCACTT
GGCAGTACATCAAGTGTATCATATGCCAAGTACGCCCCCTATTGACGTCAATGACGGTAAATGGCCCGCC
TGGCATTATGCCCAGTACATGACCTTATGGGACTTTCCTACTTGGCAGTACATCTACGTATTAGTCATCG
CTATTACCATGG
